Addgene plasmid #176178: pMC6-spacer
Purpose: yeast MoClo level-0 part plasmid type 6 containing non-coding DNA spacer for construction of MoClo plasmids without yeast marker
Depositing lab: Florian David. Depositing organization: Chalmers University of Technology. Publication: Expansion of the Yeast Modular Cloning Toolkit for CRISPR-Based Applications, Genomic Integrations and Combinatorial Libraries. Otto M, Skrekas C, Gossing M, Gustafsson J, Siewers V, David F. ACS Synth Biol. 2021 Dec 17;10(12):3461-3474. doi: 10.1021/acssynbio.1c00408. Epub 2021 Dec 3. PubMed 34860007.
Backbone
  Vector backbone: pYTK001
  Vector type: Synthetic Biology
Growth in bacteria
  Bacterial resistance: Chloramphenicol, 25 μg/mL
  Growth temperature: 37°C
  Growth strain: DH5alpha
  Copy number: High Copy
Gene/Insert
  Gene/Insert name: 41 bp non-coding DNA spacer from pYTK048
  Species: Synthetic
  Cloning method: Restriction Enzyme; 5′ cloning site BsmBI (destroyed during cloning); 3′ cloning site BsmBI (destroyed during cloning)
Terms and licenses: Academic/Nonprofit Terms; Industry Terms: Not Available to Industry
Depositor comments: Constructed using the Yeast Modular Cloning Toolkit (Lee et al. ACS Synth Biol. 2015).
How to cite: pMC6-spacer was a gift from Florian David (Addgene plasmid # 176178 ; http://n2t.net/addgene:176178 ; RRID:Addgene_176178)
