[The description below was written by a language model from this plasmid's Addgene catalogue record and pLannotate feature annotations shown in this document.]
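Description:
pMC6-spacer is a level-0 "part" plasmid for the yeast Modular Cloning (MoClo) system, built in the pYTK001 entry backbone from the Yeast Modular Cloning Toolkit. It is a small E. coli cloning vector rather than a yeast-replicating or expression plasmid. The 1,703 nt sequence record shows a high-copy ColE1/pMB1-type origin of replication and a chloramphenicol acetyltransferase (cat) gene with its own promoter, followed by a lambda t0 terminator. This agrees with the catalogue's chloramphenicol selection and high copy number.

The insert is a 41 bp synthetic, non-coding DNA spacer taken from pYTK048. It was cloned through BsmBI sites that were destroyed in the process, as is usual for Golden Gate entry of parts into this backbone. It is too short and featureless to be annotated in the feature table. The spacer is formatted as a type 6 part, the position that normally holds the yeast selection marker in the toolkit's assembly scheme. Using it as a neutral placeholder fills that slot so that hierarchical assemblies can still close, which yields MoClo plasmids without a yeast marker. No promoter, coding sequence, tag or reporter is associated with the insert.

A second, 4,542 nt record labelled as a partial sequencing result does not match this description. It annotates a T7 promoter/lac operator expression cassette, lacI, rop, bom, AmpR, tetracycline-resistance fragments and a mouse immunoglobulin heavy-chain variable-region-like coding sequence. These features resemble a pET-type bacterial expression vector and are inconsistent with the catalogue entry, so this record should not be taken as describing pMC6-spacer.
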