Features (pLannotate 1.2.2; 17 found; start..end, strand, type, name):
    474..565     -  promoter       AmpR promoter: bla
    606..653     -  terminator     T7 terminator: transcription terminator for bacteriophage T7 RNA polymerase
    661..710     -  CDS            SET1 (fragment): solubility-enhancement tag derived from T7 phage gene 10B
   1288..1662    -  CDS            HVM39_MOUSE: Experimental evidence at protein level: Swiss-Prot protein existence level 1. From Mus musculus (Mouse).
   1675..1697    -  RBS            RBS: efficient ribosome binding site from bacteriophage T7 gene 10 (Olins and Rangwala, 1989)
   1712..1736    -  protein_bind   lac operator: The lac repressor binds to the lac operator to inhibit transcription in E. coli. This inhibition can be relieved by adding lactose or isopropyl-β-D-thiogalactopyranoside (IPTG). lac repressor encoded by lacI
   1737..1755    -  promoter       T7 promoter: promoter for bacteriophage T7 RNA polymerase
   1777..2056    +  CDS            TcR (fragment): tetracycline efflux protein; tet; confers resistance to tetracycline
   2064..2141    +  promoter       lacI promoter: lacI
   2142..3224    +  CDS            lacI: lac repressor; lacI; The lac repressor binds to the lac operator to inhibit transcription in E. coli. This inhibition can be relieved by adding lactose or isopropyl-β-D-thiogalactopyranoside (IPTG).
   3237..3258    +  protein_bind   CAP binding site: CAP binding activates transcription in the presence of cAMP. E. coli catabolite activator protein
   3273..3564    +  CDS            TcR (fragment): tetracycline efflux protein; tet; confers resistance to tetracycline
   3636..4016    -  CDS            YPB1_ECOLX: Protein predicted: Swiss-Prot protein existence level 4. From Escherichia coli.
   4033..4224    +  CDS            rop: Rop protein, which maintains plasmids at low copy number; rop
   4326..4465    +  misc_feature   bom: basis of mobility region from pBR322
   4470..4542    -  rep_origin     RSF ori (fragment): Plasmids containing the RSF 1030 origin of replication can be propagated in E. coli cells that contain additional plasmids with compatible origins.
   4542..473     -  CDS            AmpR (fragment) (across the origin): β-lactamase; bla; confers resistance to ampicillin, carbenicillin, and related antibiotics
>Addgene plasmid #176178 | pMC6-spacer | addgene full sequence | sequence record 346213 | Addgene Partial NGS Result
GTTACATGATCCCCCATGTTGTGCAAAAAAGCGGTTAGCTCCTTCGGTCCTCCGATCGTTGTCAGAAGTA
AGTTGGCCGCAGTGTTATCACTCATGGTTATGGCAGCACTGCATAATTCTCTTACTGTCATGCCATCCGT
AAGATGCTTTTCTGTGACTGGTGAGTACTCAACCAAGTCATTCTGAGAATAGTGTATGCGGCGACCGAGT
TGCTCTTGCCCGGCGTCAATACGGGATAATACCGCGCCACATAGCAGAACTTTAAAAGTGCTCATCATTG
GAAAACGTTCTTCGGGGCGAAAACTCTCAAGGATCTTACCGCTGTTGAGATCCAGTTCGATGTAACCCAC
TCGTGCACCCAACTGATCTTCAGCATCTTTTACTTTCACCAGCGTTTCTGGGTGAGCAAAAACAGGAAGG
CAAAATGCCGCAAAAAAGGGAATAAGGGCGACACGGAAATGTTGAATACTCATACTCTTCCTTTTTCAAT
ATTATTGAAGCATTTATCAGGGTTATTGTCTCATGAGCGGATACATATTTGAATGTATTTAGAAAAATAA
ACAAATAGGCCCATTCGCCAATCCGGATATAGTTCCTCCTTTCAGCAAAAAACCCCTCAAGACCCGTTTA
GAGGCCCCAAGGGGTTATGCTAGTTATTGCTCAGCGGTGGCAGCAGCCAACTCAGCTTCCTTTCGGGCTT
TGTTAGCAGCCGGATCGCTGTTAGTGGTGGTGATGATGATGTCCTCCTTCCTTGCGCGCCTGACGGGCAA
TCTCCTCCGCCTGGCGGGCTGCTTCCTCAGCAAGGCGCGCTGCTTTCTCAAGCAGTTCTTCATTTCCGCG
ATCGCGCGCAATTTCTGCCAGAACATATGCAGCGTTGACCAGGATTTGAAGGGCCTTTAATGCAAGCTCC
AAGTTGCCTTCTTTACGAGCTTGGCGCGCAATTTCTTCTGCCTGACGCGCAGCTTCCTCCGCAAGACGTG
CCGCTTTCTCTAAAAGCTCCTCATTGCCGCGGTCACGGGCGATCTCAGCAAGGACGTACGCCGCGTTTAC
TAAAATCTGCAAAGCTTTCAGCGCCAACTCTAAATTGCCTTCCTTACGAGCCTGACGCGCGATTTCTTCC
GCTTGACGGGCAGCTTCTTCAGCAAGACGCGCCGCCTTCTCCAACAATTCTTCGTTGCCACGATCGCGTG
CAATCTCAGCTAATACATAAGCAGCATTCACAAGAATTTGCAGTGCTTTCAATGCAAGTTCAAGATTACC
TCCAGGTCCCCCAAGGAACTCAGGTGCGCTTGACACTGTTACTTGAGTGCCCTGTCCCCAATAGTCGTAG
TCGTAATCCCACTCTGATACTACTGTTCCTAACCCCGCTGCCGCGCAATAATATACTGCTGTATCGTCGG
GCTTCAGGCTATTCATTTGCAAGTAGACGGTGTTTTTCGCGTTGTCGCGGGAGATAGTGAAACGTCCTTT
TACTGAACGGGTGTAATAAGTAGAGCCACCACTCCATGAGATAGTTGCAACAAATTCACGTTCCTTACCA
GGGGCCTGGCGAAACCAACCCATTGCGTACTCACTAAAGGTACGGCCAGAGGCGGCACAGGACAAACGAA
GGCTGCCGCCCGCCTGAACCAACCCACCGCCGCTTTCTTGAAGTTGTACTTGTCCCATAGTATATCTCCT
TCTTAAAGTTAAACAAAATTATTTCTAGAGGGGAATTGTTATCCGCTCACAATTCCCCTATAGTGAGTCG
TATTAATTTCGCGGGATCGAGATCTCGATCCTCTACGCCGGACGCATCGTGGCCGGCATCACCGGCGCCA
CAGGTGCGGTTGCTGGCGCCTATATCGCCGACATCACCGATGGGGAAGATCGGGCTCGCCACTTCGGGCT
CATGAGCGCTTGTTTCGGCGTGGGTATGGTGGCAGGCCCCGTGGCCGGGGGACTGTTGGGCGCCATCTCC
TTGCATGCACCATTCCTTGCGGCGGCGGTGCTCAACGGCCTCAACCTACTACTGGGCTGCTTCCTAATGC
AGGAGTCGCATAAGGGAGAGCGTCGAGATCCCGGACACCATCGAATGGCGCAAAACCTTTCGCGGTATGG
CATGATAGCGCCCGGAAGAGAGTCAATTCAGGGTGGTGAATGTGAAACCAGTAACGTTATACGATGTCGC
AGAGTATGCCGGTGTCTCTTATCAGACCGTTTCCCGCGTGGTGAACCAGGCCAGCCACGTTTCTGCGAAA
ACGCGGGAAAAAGTGGAAGCGGCGATGGCGGAGCTGAATTACATTCCCAACCGCGTGGCACAACAACTGG
CGGGCAAACAGTCGTTGCTGATTGGCGTTGCCACCTCCAGTCTGGCCCTGCACGCGCCGTCGCAAATTGT
CGCGGCGATTAAATCTCGCGCCGATCAACTGGGTGCCAGCGTGGTGGTGTCGATGGTAGAACGAAGCGGC
GTCGAAGCCTGTAAAGCGGCGGTGCACAATCTTCTCGCGCAACGCGTCAGTGGGCTGATCATTAACTATC
CGCTGGATGACCAGGATGCCATTGCTGTGGAAGCTGCCTGCACTAATGTTCCGGCGTTATTTCTTGATGT
CTCTGACCAGACACCCATCAACAGTATTATTTTCTCCCATGAAGACGGTACGCGACTGGGCGTGGAGCAT
CTGGTCGCATTGGGTCACCAGCAAATCGCGCTGTTAGCGGGCCCATTAAGTTCTGTCTCGGCGCGTCTGC
GTCTGGCTGGCTGGCATAAATATCTCACTCGCAATCAAATTCAGCCGATAGCGGAACGGGAAGGCGACTG
GAGTGCCATGTCCGGTTTTCAACAAACCATGCAAATGCTGAATGAGGGCATCGTTCCCACTGCGATGCTG
GTTGCCAACGATCAGATGGCGCTGGGCGCAATGCGCGCCATTACCGAGTCCGGGCTGCGCGTTGGTGCGG
ATATCTCGGTAGTGGGATACGACGATACCGAAGACAGCTCATGTTATATCCCGCCGTTAACCACCATCAA
ACAGGATTTTCGCCTGCTGGGGCAAACCAGCGTGGACCGCTTGCTGCAACTCTCTCAGGGCCAGGCGGTG
AAGGGCAATCAGCTGTTGCCCGTCTCACTGGTGAAAAGAAAAACCACCCTGGCGCCCAATACGCAAACCG
CCTCTCCCCGCGCGTTGGCCGATTCATTAATGCAGCTGGCACGACAGGTTTCCCGACTGGAAAGCGGGCA
GTGAGCGCAACGCAATTAATGTAAGTTAGCTCACTCATTAGGCACCGGGATCTCGACCGATGCCCTTGAG
AGCCTTCAACCCAGTCAGCTCCTTCCGGTGGGCGCGGGGCATGACTATCGTCGCCGCACTTATGACTGTC
TTCTTTATCATGCAACTCGTAGGACAGGTGCCGGCAGCGCTCTGGGTCATTTTCGGCGAGGACCGCTTTC
GCTGGAGCGCGACGATGATCGGCCTGTCGCTTGCGGTATTCGGAATCTTGCACGCCCTCGCTCAAGCCTT
CGTCACTGGTCCCGCCACCAAACGTTTCGGCGAGAAGCAGGCCATTATCGCCGGCATGGCGGCCCCACGG
GTGCGCATGATCGTGCTCCTGTCGTTGAGGACCCGGCTAGGCTGGCGGGGTTGCCTTACTGGTTAGCAGA
ATGAATCACCGATACGCGAGCGAACGTGAAGCGACTGCTGCTGCAAAACGTCTGCGACCTGAGCAACAAC
ATGAATGGTCTTCGGTTTCCGTGTTTCGTAAAGTCTGGAAACGCGGAAGTCAGCGCCCTGCACCATTATG
TTCCGGATCTGCATCGCAGGATGCTGCTGGCTACCCTGTGGAACACCTACATCTGTATTAACGAAGCGCT
GGCATTGACCCTGAGTGATTTTTCTCTGGTCCCGCCGCATCCATACCGCCAGTTGTTTACCCTCACAACG
TTCCAGTAACCGGGCATGTTCATCATCAGTAACCCGTATCGTGAGCATCCTCTCTCGTTTCATCGGTATC
ATTACCCCCATGAACAGAAATCCCCCTTACACGGAGGCATCAGTGACCAAACAGGAAAAAACCGCCCTTA
ACATGGCCCGCTTTATCAGAAGCCAGACATTAACGCTTCTGGAGAAACTCAACGAGCTGGACGCGGATGA
ACAGGCAGACATCTGTGAATCGCTTCACGACCACGCTGATGAGCTTTACCGCAGCTGCCTCGCGCGTTTC
GGTGATGACGGTGAAAACCTCTGACACATGCAGCTCCCGGAGACGGTCACAGCTTGTCTGTAAGCGGATG
CCGGGAGCAGACAAGCCCGTCAGGGCGCGTCAGCGGGTGTTGGCGGGTGTCGGGGCGCAGCCATGACCCA
GTCACGTAGCGATAGCGGAGTGTATACTGGCTTAACTATGCGGCATCAGAGCAGATTGTACTGAGAGTGC
ACCATTGCGGTGTGAAATACCGCACAGATGCGTAAGGAGAAAATACCGCATCAGGCGCTCTTCCGCTTCC
TCGCTCACTGACTCGCTGCGCTCGGTCGTTCGGCTGCGGCGAGCGGTATCAGCTCACTCAAA
