Features (pLannotate 1.2.2; 5 found; start..end, strand, type, name):
     21..73      +  rep_origin     RSF ori (fragment): Plasmids containing the RSF 1030 origin of replication can be propagated in E. coli cells that contain additional plasmids with compatible origins.
    142..176     -  terminator     lambda t0 terminator: minimal transcription terminator from phage lambda (Scholtissek and Grosse, 1987)
    250..906     -  CDS            cat: CAT_ECOLX - Experimental evidence at protein level: Swiss-Prot protein existence level 1. This enzyme is an effector of chloramphenicol resistance in bacteria. From Escherichia coli. This protein is used as a marker in many commonly used cloning vectors, such as pACYC184.
    907..1004    -  promoter       cat promoter: promoter of the E. coli cat gene encoding chloramphenicol acetyltransferase
   1088..1676    +  rep_origin     ori: high-copy-number ColE1/pMB1/pBR322/pUC origin of replication
>Addgene plasmid #176178 | pMC6-spacer | addgene full sequence | sequence record 353641 | Addgene NGS Result
TTCCTGGCCTTTTGCTGGCCTTTTGCTCACATGTTCTTTCCTGCGTTATCCCCTGATTCTGTGGATAACC
GTAGTCGGTCTCATACAACTAGAGATCTATGTGAGGATCCTAACTCGAGATCGAGAGTTGAGACCAGACC
AATAAAAAACGCCCGGCGGCAACCGAGCGTTCTGAACAAATCCAGATGGAGTTCTGAGGTCATTACTGGA
TCTATCAACAGGAGTCCAAGCGAGCTCGATATCAAATTACGCCCCGCCCTGCCACTCATCGCAGTACTGT
TGTAATTCATTAAGCATTCTGCCGACATGGAAGCCATCACAAACGGCATGATGAACCTGAATCGCCAGCG
GCATCAGCACCTTGTCGCCTTGCGTATAATATTTGCCCATGGTGAAAACGGGGGCGAAGAAGTTGTCCAT
ATTGGCCACGTTTAAATCAAAACTGGTGAAACTCACCCAGGGATTGGCTGAAACGAAAAACATATTCTCA
ATAAACCCTTTAGGGAAATAGGCCAGGTTTTCACCGTAACACGCCACATCTTGCGAATATATGTGTAGAA
ACTGCCGGAAATCGTCGTGGTATTCACTCCAGAGCGATGAAAACGTTTCAGTTTGCTCATGGAAAACGGT
GTAACAAGGGTGAACACTATCCCATATCACCAGCTCACCGTCTTTCATTGCCATACGAAATTCCGGATGA
GCATTCATCAGGCGGGCAAGAATGTGAATAAAGGCCGGATAAAACTTGTGCTTATTTTTCTTTACGGTCT
TTAAAAAGGCCGTAATATCCAGCTGAACGGTCTGGTTATAGGTACATTGAGCAACTGACTGAAATGCCTC
AAAATGTTCTTTACGATGCCATTGGGATATATCAACGGTGGTATATCCAGTGATTTTTTTCTCCATTTTA
GCTTCCTTAGCTCCTGAAAATCTCGATAACTCAAAAAATACGCCCGGTAGTGATCTTATTTCATTATGGT
GAAAGTTGGAACCTCTTACGTGCCCGATCAATCATGACCAAAATCCCTTAACGTGAGTTTTCGTTCCACT
GAGCGTCAGACCCCGTAGAAAAGATCAAAGGATCTTCTTGAGATCCTTTTTTTCTGCGCGTAATCTGCTG
CTTGCAAACAAAAAAACCACCGCTACCAGCGGTGGTTTGTTTGCCGGATCAAGAGCTACCAACTCTTTTT
CCGAAGGTAACTGGCTTCAGCAGAGCGCAGATACCAAATACTGTTCTTCTAGTGTAGCCGTAGTTAGGCC
ACCACTTCAAGAACTCTGTAGCACCGCCTACATACCTCGCTCTGCTAATCCTGTTACCAGTGGCTGCTGC
CAGTGGCGATAAGTCGTGTCTTACCGGGTTGGACTCAAGACGATAGTTACCGGATAAGGCGCAGCGGTCG
GGCTGAACGGGGGGTTCGTGCACACAGCCCAGCTTGGAGCGAACGACCTACACCGAACTGAGATACCTAC
AGCGTGAGCTATGAGAAAGCGCCACGCTTCCCGAAGGGAGAAAGGCGGACAGGTATCCGGTAAGCGGCAG
GGTCGGAACAGGAGAGCGCACGAGGGAGCTTCCAGGGGGAAACGCCTGGTATCTTTATAGTCCTGTCGGG
TTTCGCCACCTCTGACTTGAGCGTCGATTTTTGTGATGCTCGTCAGGGGGGCGGAGCCTATGGAAAAACG
CCAGCAACGCGGCCTTTTTACGG
